Addgene plasmid #14222: pAG423GPD-ccdB-EYFP
Purpose: (Empty Backbone)
Depositing lab: Susan Lindquist. Depositing organization: Whitehead Institute for Biomedical Research. Publication: A suite of Gateway cloning vectors for high-throughput genetic analysis in Saccharomyces cerevisiae. Alberti S, Gitler AD, Lindquist S. Yeast. 2007 Oct . 24(10):913-9. 10.1002/yea.1502 PubMed 17583893.
Backbone
  Vector backbone: pRS423
  Vector type: Yeast Expression ; Gateway Destination
  Selectable markers: HIS3
Growth in bacteria
  Bacterial resistance: Chloramphenicol and Ampicillin, 25 & 100 μg/mL
  Growth temperature: 37°C
  Growth strain: ccdB Survival
  Growth instructions: DB3.1, ccdB Survival
  Copy number: Unknown
Gene/Insert
  Gene/Insert name: None
  Tag / fusion protein: EYFP (C terminal on backbone)
  Cloning method: Gateway Cloning
  Sequencing primers: 5′ GPDPro_F
Terms and licenses: Academic/Nonprofit Terms; Industry Terms: Not Available to Industry
Depositor comments: Type of plasmid: 2-micron. This plasmid contains the Gateway technology from Invitrogen; Invitrogen requires purchasing of Gateway Clonase for carrying out the Gateway recombinational cloning reaction http://www.invitrogen.com Please note that the full plasmid sequence is provided as a reference only, and may not match the exact sequence of the plasmid.
How to cite: pAG423GPD-ccdB-EYFP was a gift from Susan Lindquist (Addgene plasmid # 14222 ; http://n2t.net/addgene:14222 ; RRID:Addgene_14222)
