[The description below was written by a language model from this plasmid's Addgene catalogue record and pLannotate feature annotations shown in this document.]
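Description:
pAG423GPD-ccdB-EYFP is an empty Gateway destination vector for protein expression in Saccharomyces cerevisiae, built on the pRS423 shuttle backbone. In yeast it is maintained as an episomal plasmid through the 2μ origin of replication and selected by complementation of histidine auxotrophy with the HIS3 marker, which is driven by its own promoter. In E. coli it replicates from a high-copy ColE1/pUC-type origin and carries ampicillin resistance (β-lactamase). An f1 origin and remnants of the pBluescript-derived lacZα/MCS region, with flanking T3 and T7 promoters, are also present.

The expression unit consists of the strong constitutive GPD (TDH3/GAP) promoter, a Gateway cassette, an EYFP coding sequence and the CYC1 transcription terminator. The Gateway cassette is bounded by attR1 and attR2 sites and contains a chloramphenicol resistance gene and the ccdB toxin gene. The toxin gene explains why the unrecombined vector is propagated in ccdB-tolerant bacterial strains under combined chloramphenicol and ampicillin selection. In an LR recombination reaction with an entry clone, the attR-flanked cassette is exchanged for the gene of interest. Loss of ccdB then provides counter-selection against unrecombined plasmid in standard E. coli strains. The inserted open reading frame lands downstream of the GPD promoter and upstream of EYFP, so an insert cloned in frame and lacking a stop codon is expressed as a C-terminal EYFP fusion.

The plasmid carries no insert of its own. It belongs to a suite of yeast Gateway vectors designed for high-throughput genetic analysis, and suits constitutive expression and fluorescence-based detection or localisation of tagged proteins in yeast. The depositor notes that the full sequence is a reference and may not match the physical plasmid exactly.
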