Features (pLannotate 1.2.2; 30 found; start..end, strand, type, name):
     68..1410    +  rep_origin     2μ ori: yeast 2μ plasmid origin of replication
   1437..1541    +  promoter       AmpR promoter: bla
   1542..2402    +  CDS            AmpR: β-lactamase; bla; confers resistance to ampicillin, carbenicillin, and related antibiotics
   2573..3161    +  rep_origin     ori: high-copy-number ColE1/pMB1/pBR322/pUC origin of replication
   3344..3436    +  CDS            lacI (fragment): lac repressor; lacI; The lac repressor binds to the lac operator to inhibit transcription in E. coli. This inhibition can be relieved by adding lactose or isopropyl-β-D-thiogalactopyranoside (IPTG).
   3449..3470    +  protein_bind   CAP binding site: CAP binding activates transcription in the presence of cAMP. E. coli catabolite activator protein
   3485..3515    +  promoter       lac promoter: promoter for the E. coli lac operon
   3523..3539    +  protein_bind   lac operator: The lac repressor binds to the lac operator to inhibit transcription in E. coli. This inhibition can be relieved by adding lactose or isopropyl-β-D-thiogalactopyranoside (IPTG). lac repressor encoded by lacI
   3584..3602    +  promoter       T3 promoter: promoter for bacteriophage T3 RNA polymerase
   3631..4275    +  promoter       GAP promoter: S. cerevisiae TDH3; promoter for glyceraldehyde-3-phosphate dehydrogenase
   4281..4301    +  misc_feature   MCS (fragment): pBluescript multiple cloning site
   4305..4429    +  protein_bind   attR1: mutant version of attR; recombination site for the Gateway® LR reaction LR Clonase™
   4454..4484    +  promoter       lac UV5 promoter: E. coli lac promoter with an "up" mutation
   4508..4537    +  promoter       cat promoter (fragment): promoter of the E. coli cat gene encoding chloramphenicol acetyltransferase
   4538..5197    +  CDS            CmR: chloramphenicol acetyltransferase; cat; confers resistance to chloramphenicol
   5379..5537    +  CDS            ccdA (fragment): CCDA_ECO57 - Also known as H, letA. Experimental evidence at protein level: Swiss-Prot protein existence level 1. Antitoxin component of a type II toxin-antitoxin (TA) system which inhibits the post-segregational killing (PSK) of plasmid-free cells, also referred to as a plasmid addiction system. Binds to and blocks the activity of CcdB; will also remove bound CcdB protein from the CcdB-GyrA complex by forming a CcdA-CcdB complex, a process termed rejuvenation. Functions as a transcriptional corepressor for the ccdAB operon, repression also requires CcdB (By similarity). From Escherichia coli
   5542..5844    +  CDS            ccdB: CCDB_ECOLI - Also known as G, letB, letD. Experimental evidence at protein level: Swiss-Prot protein existence level 1. Toxic component of a type II toxin-antitoxin (TA) system, functioning in plasmid maintainence. Responsible for the post- segregational killing (PSK) of plasmid-free cells, also referred to as a plasmid addiction system. Half-life of over 2 hours. Cell killing by CcdB is accompanied by filamentation, defects in chromosome and plasmid segregation, defects in cell division, formation of anucleate cells, decreased DNA synthesis and plasmid loss. Interferes with the activity of DN
   5888..6012    -  protein_bind   attR2: mutant version of attR; recombination site for the Gateway® LR reaction LR Clonase™
   6016..6043    +  misc_feature   MCS (fragment): pBluescript multiple cloning site
   6044..6763    +  CDS            EYFP: enhanced YFP mammalian codon-optimized
   6770..7017    +  terminator     CYC1 terminator: S. cerevisiae CYC1; transcription terminator for CYC1
   7036..7054    -  promoter       T7 promoter: promoter for bacteriophage T7 RNA polymerase
   7062..7217    +  CDS            lacZα (fragment): LacZα fragment of β-galactosidase; lacZ fragment
   7225..7680    +  rep_origin     f1 ori (sequence partly withheld): f1 bacteriophage origin of replication; arrow indicates direction of (+) strand synthesis
   7681..7732    -  misc_feature   bom (fragment): basis of mobility region from pBR322
   7940..8599    -  CDS            HIS3: imidazoleglycerol-phosphate dehydratase, required for histidine biosynthesis; S. cerevisiae HIS3; yeast auxotrophic marker
   8600..8786    -  promoter       HIS3 promoter: S. cerevisiae HIS3
   8836..8916    +  CDS            MRM1 (fragment): MRM1_YEAST - Also known as PET56 From Saccharomyces cerevisiae (strain ATCC 204508 / S288c) (Baker's yeast).
   8917..8966    -  misc_feature   bom (fragment): basis of mobility region from pBR322
   9068..1       -  CDS            rop (fragment) (across the origin): Rop protein, which maintains plasmids at low copy number; rop
>Addgene plasmid #14222 | pAG423GPD-ccdB-EYFP | depositor full sequence | sequence record 7885 | Author sequence
GACGAAAGGGCCTCGTGATACGCCTATTTTTATAGGTTAATGTCATGATAATAATGGTTTCTTAGATGAT
CCAATATCAAAGGAAATGATAGCATTGAAGGATGAGACTAATCCAATTGAGGAGTGGCAGCATATAGAAC
AGCTAAAGGGTAGTGCTGAAGGAAGCATACGATACCCCGCATGGAATGGGATAATATCACAGGAGGTACT
AGACTACCTTTCATCCTACATAAATAGACGCATATAAGTACGCATTTAAGCATAAACACGCACTATGCCG
TTCTTCTCATGTATATATATATACAGGCAACACGCAGATATAGGTGCGACGTGAACAGTGAGCTGTATGT
GCGCAGCTCGCGTTGCATTTTCGGAAGCGCTCGTTTTCGGAAACGCTTTGAAGTTCCTATTCCGAAGTTC
CTATTCTCTAGAAAGTATAGGAACTTCAGAGCGCTTTTGAAAACCAAAAGCGCTCTGAAGACGCACTTTC
AAAAAACCAAAAACGCACCGGACTGTAACGAGCTACTAAAATATTGCGAATACCGCTTCCACAAACATTG
CTCAAAAGTATCTCTTTGCTATATATCTCTGTGCTATATCCCTATATAACCTACCCATCCACCTTTCGCT
CCTTGAACTTGCATCTAAACTCGACCTCTACATTTTTTATGTTTATCTCTAGTATTACTCTTTAGACAAA
AAAATTGTAGTAAGAACTATTCATAGAGTGAATCGAAAACAATACGAAAATGTAAACATTTCCTATACGT
AGTATATAGAGACAAAATAGAAGAAACCGTTCATAATTTTCTGACCAATGAAGAATCATCAACGCTATCA
CTTTCTGTTCACAAAGTATGCGCAATCCACATCGGTATAGAATATAATCGGGGATGCCTTTATCTTGAAA
AAATGCACCCGCAGCTTCGCTAGTAATCAGTAAACGCGGGAAGTGGAGTCAGGCTTTTTTTATGGAAGAG
AAAATAGACACCAAAGTAGCCTTCTTCTAACCTTAACGGACCTACAGTGCAAAAAGTTATCAAGAGACTG
CATTATAGAGCGCACAAAGGAGAAAAAAAGTAATCTAAGATGCTTTGTTAGAAAAATAGCGCTCTCGGGA
TGCATTTTTGTAGAACAAAAAAGAAGTATAGATTCTTTGTTGGTAAAATAGCGCTCTCGCGTTGCATTTC
TGTTCTGTAAAAATGCAGCTCAGATTCTTTGTTTGAAAAATTAGCGCTCTCGCGTTGCATTTTTGTTTTA
CAAAAATGAAGCACAGATTCTTCGTTGGTAAAATAGCGCTTTCGCGTTGCATTTCTGTTCTGTAAAAATG
CAGCTCAGATTCTTTGTTTGAAAAATTAGCGCTCTCGCGTTGCATTTTTGTTCTACAAAATGAAGCACAG
ATGCTTCGTTCAGGTGGCACTTTTCGGGGAAATGTGCGCGGAACCCCTATTTGTTTATTTTTCTAAATAC
ATTCAAATATGTATCCGCTCATGAGACAATAACCCTGATAAATGCTTCAATAATATTGAAAAAGGAAGAG
TATGAGTATTCAACATTTCCGTGTCGCCCTTATTCCCTTTTTTGCGGCATTTTGCCTTCCTGTTTTTGCT
CACCCAGAAACGCTGGTGAAAGTAAAAGATGCTGAAGATCAGTTGGGTGCACGAGTGGGTTACATCGAAC
TGGATCTCAACAGCGGTAAGATCCTTGAGAGTTTTCGCCCCGAAGAACGTTTTCCAATGATGAGCACTTT
TAAAGTTCTGCTATGTGGCGCGGTATTATCCCGTATTGACGCCGGGCAAGAGCAACTCGGTCGCCGCATA
CACTATTCTCAGAATGACTTGGTTGAGTACTCACCAGTCACAGAAAAGCATCTTACGGATGGCATGACAG
TAAGAGAATTATGCAGTGCTGCCATAACCATGAGTGATAACACTGCGGCCAACTTACTTCTGACAACGAT
CGGAGGACCGAAGGAGCTAACCGCTTTTTTGCACAACATGGGGGATCATGTAACTCGCCTTGATCGTTGG
GAACCGGAGCTGAATGAAGCCATACCAAACGACGAGCGTGACACCACGATGCCTGTAGCAATGGCAACAA
CGTTGCGCAAACTATTAACTGGCGAACTACTTACTCTAGCTTCCCGGCAACAATTAATAGACTGGATGGA
GGCGGATAAAGTTGCAGGACCACTTCTGCGCTCGGCCCTTCCGGCTGGCTGGTTTATTGCTGATAAATCT
GGAGCCGGTGAGCGTGGGTCTCGCGGTATCATTGCAGCACTGGGGCCAGATGGTAAGCCCTCCCGTATCG
TAGTTATCTACACGACGGGGAGTCAGGCAACTATGGATGAACGAAATAGACAGATCGCTGAGATAGGTGC
CTCACTGATTAAGCATTGGTAACTGTCAGACCAAGTTTACTCATATATACTTTAGATTGATTTAAAACTT
CATTTTTAATTTAAAAGGATCTAGGTGAAGATCCTTTTTGATAATCTCATGACCAAAATCCCTTAACGTG
AGTTTTCGTTCCACTGAGCGTCAGACCCCGTAGAAAAGATCAAAGGATCTTCTTGAGATCCTTTTTTTCT
GCGCGTAATCTGCTGCTTGCAAACAAAAAAACCACCGCTACCAGCGGTGGTTTGTTTGCCGGATCAAGAG
CTACCAACTCTTTTTCCGAAGGTAACTGGCTTCAGCAGAGCGCAGATACCAAATACTGTCCTTCTAGTGT
AGCCGTAGTTAGGCCACCACTTCAAGAACTCTGTAGCACCGCCTACATACCTCGCTCTGCTAATCCTGTT
ACCAGTGGCTGCTGCCAGTGGCGATAAGTCGTGTCTTACCGGGTTGGACTCAAGACGATAGTTACCGGAT
AAGGCGCAGCGGTCGGGCTGAACGGGGGGTTCGTGCACACAGCCCAGCTTGGAGCGAACGACCTACACCG
AACTGAGATACCTACAGCGTGAGCTATGAGAAAGCGCCACGCTTCCCGAAGGGAGAAAGGCGGACAGGTA
TCCGGTAAGCGGCAGGGTCGGAACAGGAGAGCGCACGAGGGAGCTTCCAGGGGGAAACGCCTGGTATCTT
TATAGTCCTGTCGGGTTTCGCCACCTCTGACTTGAGCGTCGATTTTTGTGATGCTCGTCAGGGGGGCGGA
GCCTATGGAAAAACGCCAGCAACGCGGCCTTTTTACGGTTCCTGGCCTTTTGCTGGCCTTTTGCTCACAT
GTTCTTTCCTGCGTTATCCCCTGATTCTGTGGATAACCGTATTACCGCCTTTGAGTGAGCTGATACCGCT
CGCCGCAGCCGAACGACCGAGCGCAGCGAGTCAGTGAGCGAGGAAGCGGAAGAGCGCCCAATACGCAAAC
CGCCTCTCCCCGCGCGTTGGCCGATTCATTAATGCAGCTGGCACGACAGGTTTCCCGACTGGAAAGCGGG
CAGTGAGCGCAACGCAATTAATGTGAGTTACCTCACTCATTAGGCACCCCAGGCTTTACACTTTATGCTT
CCGGCTCCTATGTTGTGTGGAATTGTGAGCGGATAACAATTTCACACAGGAAACAGCTATGACCATGATT
ACGCCAAGCGCGCAATTAACCCTCACTAAAGGGAACAAAAGCTGGAGCTCTTCGAGTTTATCATTATCAA
TACTCGCCATTTCAAAGAATACGTAAATAATTAATAGTAGTGATTTTCCTAACTTTATTTAGTCAAAAAA
TTAGCCTTTTAATTCTGCTGTAACCCGTACATGCCCAAAATAGGGGGCGGGTTACACAGAATATATAACA
CCGAAGGTGCCTGGGTGAACAGGTTTATTCCTGGCATCCACTAAATATAATGGAGCCCGCTTTTTAAGCT
GGCATCCAGAAAAAAAAAGAATCCCAGCACCAAAATATTGTTTTCTTCACCAACCATCAGTTCATAGGTC
CATTCTCTTAGCGCAACTACAGAGAACAGGGGCACAAACAGGCAAAAAACGGGCACAACCTCAATGGAGT
GATGCAACCTGCCTGGAGTAAATGATGACACAAGGCAATTGACCCACGCATGTATCTATCTCATTTTCTT
ACACCTTCTATTACCTTCTGCTCTCTCTGATTTGGAAAAAGCTGAAAAAAAAGGTTGAAACCAGTTCCCT
GAAATTATTCCCCTACTTGACTAATAAGTATATAAAGACGGTAGGTATTGATTGTAATTCTGTAAATCTA
TTTCTTAAACTTCTTAAATTCTACTTTTATAGTTAGTCTTTTTTTTAGTTTTAAAACACCAGAACTTAGT
TTCGACGGATTCTAGAACTAGTGGATCCCCCATCACAAGTTTGTACAAAAAAGCTGAACGAGAAACGTAA
AATGATATAAATATCAATATATTAAATTAGATTTTGCATAAAAAACAGACTACATAATACTGTAAAACAC
AACATATCCAGTCACTATGGCGGCCGCATTAGGCACCCCAGGCTTTACACTTTATGCTTCCGGCTCGTAT
AATGTGTGGATTTTGAGTTAGGATCCGTCGAGATTTTCAGGAGCTAAGGAAGCTAAAATGGAGAAAAAAA
TCACTGGATATACCACCGTTGATATATCCCAATGGCATCGTAAAGAACATTTTGAGGCATTTCAGTCAGT
TGCTCAATGTACCTATAACCAGACCGTTCAGCTGGATATTACGGCCTTTTTAAAGACCGTAAAGAAAAAT
AAGCACAAGTTTTATCCGGCCTTTATTCACATTCTTGCCCGCCTGATGAATGCTCATCCGGAATTCCGTA
TGGCAATGAAAGACGGTGAGCTGGTGATATGGGATAGTGTTCACCCTTGTTACACCGTTTTCCATGAGCA
AACTGAAACGTTTTCATCGCTCTGGAGTGAATACCACGACGATTTCCGGCAGTTTCTACACATATATTCG
CAAGATGTGGCGTGTTACGGTGAAAACCTGGCCTATTTCCCTAAAGGGTTTATTGAGAATATGTTTTTCG
TCTCAGCCAATCCCTGGGTGAGTTTCACCAGTTTTGATTTAAACGTGGCCAATATGGACAACTTCTTCGC
CCCCGTTTTCACCATGGGCAAATATTATACGCAAGGCGACAAGGTGCTGATGCCGCTGGCGATTCAGGTT
CATCATGCCGTCTGTGATGGCTTCCATGTCGGCAGAATGCTTAATGAATTACAACAGTACTGCGATGAGT
GGCAGGGCGGGGCGTAAACGCCGCGTGGATCCGGCTTACTAAAAGCCAGATAACAGTATGCGTATTTGCG
CGCTGATTTTTGCGGTATAAGAATATATACTGATATGTATACCCGAAGTATGTCAAAAAGAGGTATGCTA
TGAAGCAGCGTATTACAGTGACAGTTGACAGCGACAGCTATCAGTTGCTCAAGGCATATATGATGTCAAT
ATCTCCGGTCTGGTAAGCACAACCATGCAGAATGAAGCCCGTCGTCTGCGTGCCGAACGCTGGAAAGCGG
AAAATCAGGAAGGGATGGCTGAGGTCGCCCGGTTTATTGAAATGAACGGCTCTTTTGCTGACGAGAACAG
GGGCTGGTGAAATGCAGTTTAAGGTTTACACCTATAAAAGAGAGAGCCGTTATCGTCTGTTTGTGGATGT
ACAGAGTGATATTATTGACACGCCCGGGCGACGGATGGTGATCCCCCTGGCCAGTGCACGTCTGCTGTCA
GATAAAGTCTCCCGTGAACTTTACCCGGTGGTGCATATCGGGGATGAAAGCTGGCGCATGATGACCACCG
ATATGGCCAGTGTGCCGGTCTCCGTTATCGGGGAAGAAGTGGCTGATCTCAGCCACCGCGAAAATGACAT
CAAAAACGCCATTAACCTGATGTTCTGGGGAATATAAATGTCAGGCTCCCTTATACACAGCCAGTCTGCA
GGTCGACCATAGTGACTGGATATGTTGTGTTTTACAGTATTATGTAGTCTGTTTTTTATGCAAAATCTAA
TTTAATATATTGATATTTATATCATTTTACGTTTCTCGTTCAGCTTTCTTGTACAAAGTGGTGATGGGCT
GCAGGAATTCGATATCAAGCTTAATGGTGAGCAAGGGCGAGGAGCTGTTCACCGGGGTGGTGCCCATCCT
GGTCGAGCTGGACGGCGACGTAAACGGCCACAAGTTCAGCGTGTCCGGCGAGGGCGAGGGCGATGCCACC
TACGGCAAGCTGACCCTGAAGTTCATCTGCACCACCGGCAAGCTGCCCGTGCCCTGGCCCACCCTCGTGA
CCACCTTCGGCTACGGCCTGCAGTGCTTCGCCCGCTACCCCGACCACATGAAGCAGCACGACTTCTTCAA
GTCCGCCATGCCCGAAGGCTACGTCCAGGAGCGCACCATCTTCTTCAAGGACGACGGCAACTACAAGACC
CGCGCCGAGGTGAAGTTCGAGGGCGACACCCTGGTGAACCGCATCGAGCTGAAGGGCATCGACTTCAAGG
AGGACGGCAACATCCTGGGGCACAAGCTGGAGTACAACTACAACAGCCACAACGTCTATATCATGGCCGA
CAAGCAGAAGAACGGCATCAAGGTGAACTTCAAGATCCGCCACAACATCGAGGACGGCAGCGTGCAGCTC
GCCGACCACTACCAGCAGAACACCCCCATCGGCGACGGCCCCGTGCTGCTGCCCGACAACCACTACCTGA
GCTACCAGTCCGCCCTGAGCAAAGACCCCAACGAGAAGCGCGATCACATGGTCCTGCTGGAGTTCGTGAC
CGCCGCCGGGATCACTCTCGGCATGGACGAGCTGTACAAGTAACTCGAGTCATGTAATTAGTTATGTCAC
GCTTACATTCACGCCCTCCCCCCACATCCGCTCTAACCGAAAAGGAAGGAGTTAGACAACCTGAAGTCTA
GGTCCCTATTTATTTTTTTATAGTTATGTTAGTATTAAGAACGTTATTTATATTTCAAATTTTTCTTTTT
TTTCTGTACAGACGCGTGTACGCATGTAACATTATACTGAAAACCTTGCTTGAGAAGGTTTTGGGACGCT
CGAAGGCTTTAATTTGCGGCCGGTACCCAATTCGCCCTATAGTGAGTCGTATTACGCGCGCTCACTGGCC
GTCGTTTTACAACGTCGTGACTGGGAAAACCCTGGCGTTACCCAACTTAATCGCCTTGCAGCACATCCCC
CTTTCGCCAGCTGGCGTAATAGCGAAGAGGCCCGCACCGATCGCCCTTCCCAACAGTTGCGCAGCCTGAA
TGGCGAATGGCGCG
[124 nt withheld, positions 7225-7348]
C
[91 nt withheld, positions 7350-7440]
A
[49 nt withheld, positions 7442-7490]
CCTTTGACGTTGGAGTCCACGTTCTTT
[37 nt withheld, positions 7518-7554]
ACCCTATCTCGGTCTATTCTTTTGATTTATAAGGGATTTTGCCGATTTCGGCCTATTGGTTAAAAAATGA
GCTGATTTAACAAAAATTTAACGCGAATTTTAACAAAATATTAACGTTTACAATTTCCTGATGCGGTATT
TTCTCCTTACGCATCTGTGCGGTATTTCACACCGCATAGATCCGTCGAGTTCAAGAGAAAAAAAAAGAAA
AAGCAAAAAGAAAAAAGGAAAGCGCGCCTCGTTCAGAATGACACGTATAGAATGATGCATTACCTTGTCA
TCTTCAGTATCATACTGTTCGTATACATACTTACTGACATTCATAGGTATACATATATACACATGTATAT
ATATCGTATGCTGCAGCTTTAAATAATCGGTGTCACTACATAAGAACACCTTTGGTGGAGGGAACATCGT
TGGTACCATTGGGCGAGGTGGCTTCTCTTATGGCAACCGCAAGAGCCTTGAACGCACTCTCACTACGGTG
ATGATCATTCTTGCCTCGCAGACAATCAACGTGGAGGGTAATTCTGCTAGCCTCTGCAAAGCTTTCAAGA
AAATGCGGGATCATCTCGCAAGAGAGATCTCCTACTTTCTCCCTTTGCAAACCAAGTTCGACAACTGCGT
ACGGCCTGTTCGAAAGATCTACCACCGCTCTGGAAAGTGCCTCATCCAAAGGCGCAAATCCTGATCCAAA
CCTTTTTACTCCACGCGCCAGTAGGGCCTCTTTAAAAGCTTGACCGAGAGCAATCCCGCAGTCTTCAGTG
GTGTGATGGTCGTCTATGTGTAAGTCACCAATGCACTCAACGATTAGCGACCAGCCGGAATGCTTGGCCA
GAGCATGTATCATATGGTCCAGAAACCCTATACCTGTGTGGACGTTAATCACTTGCGATTGTGTGGCCTG
TTCTGCTACTGCTTCTGCCTCTTTTTCTGGGAAGATCGAGTGCTCTATCGCTAGGGGACCACCCTTTAAA
GAGATCGCAATCTGAATCTTGGTTTCATTTGTAATACGCTTTACTAGGGCTTTCTGCTCTGTCATCTTTG
CCTTCGTTTATCTTGCCTGCTCATTTTTTAGTATATTCTTCGAAGAAATCACATTACTTTATATAATGTA
TAATTCATTATGTGATAATGCCAATCGCTAAGAAAAAAAAAGAGTCATCCGCTAGGGGAAAAAAAAAAAT
GAAAATCATTACCGAGGCATAAAAAAATATAGAGTGTACTAGAGGAGGCCAAGAGTAATAGAAAAAGAAA
ATTGCGGGAAAGGACTGTGTTATGACTTCCCTGACTAATGCCGTGTTCAAACGATACCTGGCAGTGACTC
CTAGCGCTCACCAAGCTCTTAAAACGGGAATTTATGGTGCACTCTCAGTACAATCTGCTCTGATGCCGCA
TAGTTAAGCCAGCCCCGACACCCGCCAACACCCGCTGACGCGCCCTGACGGGCTTGTCTGCTCCCGGCAT
CCGCTTACAGACAAGCTGTGACCGTCTCCGGGAGCTGCATGTGTCAGAGGTTTTCACCGTCATCACCGAA
ACGCGCGA
