>Addgene plasmid #14222 | pAG423GPD-ccdB-EYFP | addgene partial sequence | sequence record 20631 | 14222 with pRS_marker
GTGAGCGCTAGGAGTCACTGCCAGGTATCGTTTGAACACGGCATTAGTCAGGGAAGTCATAACACAGTCC
TTTCCCGCAATTTTCTTTTTCTATTACTCTTGGCCTCCTCTAGTACACTCTATATTTTTTTATGCCTCGG
TAATGATTTTCATTTTTTTTTTTCCACCTAGCGGATGACTCTTTTTTTTTCTTAGCGATTGGCATTATCA
CATAATGAATTATACATTATATAAAGTAATGTGATTTCTTCGAAGAATATACTAAAAAATGAGCAGGCAA
GATAAACGAAGGCAAAGATGACAGAGCAGAAAGCCCTAGTAAAGCGTATTACAAATGAAACCAAGATTCA
GATTGCGATCTCTTTAAAGGGTGGTCCCCTAGCGATAGAGCACTCGATCTTCCCAGAAAAAGAGGCAGAA
GCAGTAGCAGAACAGGCCACACAATCGCAAGTGATTAACGTCCACACAGGTATAGGGTTTCTGGACCATA
TGATACATGCTCTGGCCAAGCATTCCGGCTGGTCGCTAATCGTTGAATGCATTGGTGACTTACACATAGA
CGACCATCACACCACTGAAGACTGCGGGATTGCTCTCGGT
