>Addgene plasmid #14222 | pAG423GPD-ccdB-EYFP | addgene partial sequence | sequence record 20632 | 14222 with GW5
TAAAGTGTAAAGCCTGGGGGTGCCTAATGCGGCCGCCATAGTGACTGGATATGTTGTGTTTTACAGTATT
ATGTAGTCTGTTTTTTATGCAAAATCTAATTTAATATATTGATATTTATATCATTTTACGTTTCTCGTTC
AGCTTTTTTGTACAAACTTGTGATGGGGGATCCACTAGTTCTAGAATCCGTCGAAACTAAGTTCTGGTGT
TTTAAAACTAAAAAAAAGACTAACTATAAAAGTAGAATTTAAGAAGTTTAAGAAATAGATTTACAGAATT
ACAATCAATACCTACCGTCTTTATATACTTATTAGTCAAGTAGGGGAATAATTTCAGGGAACTGGTTTCA
ACCTTTTTTTTCAGCTTTTTCCAAATCAGAGAGAGCAGAAGGTAATAAAAAGTGTAAGAAAATGAGATAG
ATACATGCGTGGGTCAATTGCCTT
