>Addgene plasmid #14222 | pAG423GPD-ccdB-EYFP | addgene partial sequence | sequence record 20633 | 14222 with GW3
GGGGAAGAGTGGCTGATCTCAGCCACCGCGAAAATGACATCAAAAACGCCATTAACCTGATGTTCTGGGG
AATATAAATGTCAGGCTCCCTTATACACAGCCAGTCTGCAGGTCGACCATAGTGACTGGATATGTTGTGT
TTTACAGTATTATGTAGTCTGTTTTTTATGCAAAATCTAATTTAATATATTGATATTTATATCATTTTAC
GTTTCTCGTTCAGCTTTCTTGTACAAAGTGGTGATGGGCTGCAGGAATTCGATATCAAGCTTAATGGTGA
GCAAGGGCGAGGAGCTGTTCACCGGGGTGGTGCCCATCCTGGTCGAGCTGGACGGCGACGTAAACGGCCA
CAAGTTCAGCGTGTCCGGCGAGGGCGAGGGCGATGCCACCTACGGCAAGCTGACCCTGAAATTCATCTGC
ACCACCGGCAAGCTGCCCGTGCCCTGGCCCACCCTCGTGACCACCTTCGACTACGGCCTGCAGTGCTTCC
CCCGCTACCCCGACCA
